Addgene plasmid #163338: pMY-CD3-P2A-CD90.2
Purpose: Retroviral vector to overexpress the murine CD3 (TCR) components CD3 gamma, CD delta, CD epsilon and TCR zeta and surface marker CD90.2, separated by T2; F2A; E2A; P2A respectively, under control of the LTR promoter
Depositing lab: Louis Ates & Teunis Geijtenbeek. Depositing organization: Academic Medical Center, University of Amsterdam. Publication: An optimized retroviral toolbox for overexpression and genetic perturbation of primary lymphocytes. van der Donk LEH, van der Spek J, van Duivenvoorde T, Ten Brink MS, Geijtenbeek TBH, Kuijl CP, van Heijst JWJ, Ates LS. Biol Open. 2022 Feb 15;11(2):bio059032. doi: 10.1242/bio.059032. Epub 2022 Mar 1. PubMed 35229875.
Backbone
  Vector backbone: pMY
  Vector type: Mammalian Expression, Retroviral
Growth in bacteria
  Bacterial resistance: Ampicillin, 100 μg/mL
  Growth temperature: 37°C
  Growth strain: NEB Stable
  Copy number: High Copy
Gene/Insert
  Gene/Insert name: CD3
  Species: M. musculus (mouse)
  Promoter: LTR
  Cloning method: Restriction Enzyme; 5′ cloning site Unknown (unknown if destroyed); 3′ cloning site Unknown (unknown if destroyed)
Terms and licenses: Academic/Nonprofit Terms; Industry Terms: Not Available to Industry
Depositor comments: Insert consists of CD3 gamma, CD delta, CD epsilon and TCR zeta and surface marker CD90.2, separated by T2; F2A; E2A; P2A. Please visit https://www.biorxiv.org/content/10.1101/2021.01.08.425881v1 for bioRxiv preprint.
How to cite: pMY-CD3-P2A-CD90.2 was a gift from Louis Ates & Teunis Geijtenbeek (Addgene plasmid # 163338 ; http://n2t.net/addgene:163338 ; RRID:Addgene_163338)
