[The description below was written by a language model from this plasmid's Addgene catalogue record and pLannotate feature annotations shown in this document.]
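Description:
pMY-CD3-P2A-CD90.2 is a gammaretroviral mammalian expression vector built on the pMY backbone, about 7.7 kb in its sequenced form. It is propagated in E. coli as a high-copy plasmid through a ColE1/pUC-type origin and selected with ampicillin via the β-lactamase gene and its native promoter. The viral portion is derived from Moloney murine leukemia virus. Two long terminal repeats flank the transferred region, and the 5′ LTR is followed by the Ψ packaging signal, a truncated gag segment lacking its start codon, and a pol region that supplies a splice acceptor. Together these elements allow the genomic RNA to be packaged when the viral structural proteins are supplied in trans, and they support efficient expression of the downstream insert. A short env remnant and a small lacI fragment are also annotated and appear to be backbone leftovers rather than functional parts.

The payload is a single polycistronic open reading frame transcribed from the LTR promoter. It encodes the mouse CD3 gamma, CD3 delta and CD3 epsilon chains and the TCR zeta chain (Cd247), followed by Thy1 (CD90.2) as a surface marker. According to the depositor, the five coding sequences are joined by T2A, F2A, E2A and P2A peptides in that order. The feature table does not annotate these 2A sequences, but the short gaps between the coding regions are consistent with them. Ribosomal skipping at each 2A site yields separate proteins from one transcript, so cells receiving the vector gain the full set of CD3 signalling subunits needed for TCR surface assembly. CD90.2 allows transduced cells to be identified or enriched by antibody staining. The vector belongs to a retroviral toolbox for overexpression and genetic perturbation of primary lymphocytes.
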