Features (pLannotate 1.2.2; 15 found; start..end, strand, type, name):
     22..615     +  LTR            LTR: long terminal repeat from Moloney murine leukemia virus
    746..1044    +  misc_feature   MMLV Ψ (fragment): packaging signal of Moloney murine leukemia virus (MMLV)
   1103..1519    +  CDS            gag (truncated): truncated Moloney murine leukemia virus (MMLV) gag gene lacking the start codon
   1529..1907    +  misc_feature   pol region: Moloney murine leukemia virus (MMLV) pol region containing the splice acceptor site
   1962..2507    +  CDS            Cd3g: CD3G_MOUSE - Experimental evidence at protein level: Swiss-Prot protein existence level 1. Part of the TCR-CD3 complex present on T-lymphocyte cell surface that plays an essential role in adaptive immune response. When antigen presenting cells (APCs) activate T-cell receptor (TCR), TCR- mediated signals are transmitted across the cell membrane by the CD3 chains CD3D, CD3E, CD3G and CD3Z. All CD3 chains contain immunoreceptor tyrosine-based activation motifs (ITAMs) in their cytoplasmic domain. Upon TCR engagement, these motifs become phosphorylated by Src family protein tyrosine kinases LCK an
   2577..3095    +  CDS            Cd3d: CD3D_MOUSE - Also known as T3d. Experimental evidence at protein level: Swiss-Prot protein existence level 1. Part of the TCR-CD3 complex present on T-lymphocyte cell surface that plays an essential role in adaptive immune response. When antigen presenting cells (APCs) activate T-cell receptor (TCR), TCR- mediated signals are transmitted across the cell membrane by the CD3 chains CD3D, CD3E, CD3G and CD3Z. All CD3 chains contain immunoreceptor tyrosine-based activation motifs (ITAMs) in their cytoplasmic domain. Upon TCR engagement, these motifs become phosphorylated by Src family protein tyro
   3177..3743    +  CDS            Cd3e: CD3E_MOUSE - Experimental evidence at protein level: Swiss-Prot protein existence level 1. Part of the TCR-CD3 complex present on T-lymphocyte cell surface that plays an essential role in adaptive immune response. When antigen presenting cells (APCs) activate T-cell receptor (TCR), TCR- mediated signals are transmitted across the cell membrane by the CD3 chains CD3D, CD3E, CD3G and CD3Z. All CD3 chains contain immunoreceptor tyrosine-based activation motifs (ITAMs) in their cytoplasmic domain. Upon TCR engagement, these motifs become phosphorylated by Src family protein tyrosine kinases LCK an
   3819..4310    +  CDS            Cd247: CD3Z_MOUSE - Also known as Cd3z, Tcrz. Experimental evidence at protein level: Swiss-Prot protein existence level 1. Part of the TCR-CD3 complex present on T-lymphocyte cell surface that plays an essential role in adaptive immune response. When antigen presenting cells (APCs) activate T-cell receptor (TCR), TCR- mediated signals are transmitted across the cell membrane by the CD3 chains CD3D, CD3E, CD3G and CD3Z. All CD3 chains contain immunoreceptor tyrosine-based activation motifs (ITAMs) in their cytoplasmic domain. Upon TCR engagement, these motifs become phosphorylated by Src family prote
   4383..4868    +  CDS            Thy1: THY1_MOUSE - Also known as Thy-1. Experimental evidence at protein level: Swiss-Prot protein existence level 1. May play a role in cell-cell or cell-ligand interactions during synaptogenesis and other events in the brain. From Mus musculus (Mouse).
   4960..5058    +  CDS            env (fragment): murine leukemia virus gPr80 envelope polyprotein precursor; env; proteolytically cleaved into gp70SU and p15TM subunits
   5100..5689    +  LTR            LTR: long terminal repeat from Moloney murine leukemia virus
   5755..5807    -  CDS            lacI (fragment): lac repressor; lacI; The lac repressor binds to the lac operator to inhibit transcription in E. coli. This inhibition can be relieved by adding lactose or isopropyl-β-D-thiogalactopyranoside (IPTG).
   5990..6578    -  rep_origin     ori: high-copy-number ColE1/pMB1/pBR322/pUC origin of replication
   6742..7602    -  CDS            AmpR: β-lactamase; bla; confers resistance to ampicillin, carbenicillin, and related antibiotics
   7603..7707    -  promoter       AmpR promoter: bla
>Addgene plasmid #163338 | pMY-CD3-P2A-CD90.2 | addgene full sequence | sequence record 322035 | Addgene NGS Result
CCCGAAAAGTGCCACCTGCATAATGAAAGACCCCACCTGTAGGTTTGGCAAGCTAGCTTAAGTAACGCCA
TTTTGCAAGGCATGGAAAAATACATAACTGAGAATAGAAAAGTTCAGATCAAGGTCAGGAACAGATGGAA
CAGCTGAATATGGGCCAAACAGGATATCTGTGGTAAGCAGTTCCTGCCCCGGCTCAGGGCCAAGAACAGA
TGGAACAGCTGAATATGGGCCAAACAGGATATCTGTGGTAAGCAGTTCCTGCCCCGGCTCAGGGCCAAGA
ACAGATGGTCCCCAGATGCGGTCCAGCCCTCAGCAGTTTCTAGAGAACCATCAGATGTTTCCAGGGTGCC
CCAAGGACCTGAAATGACCCTGTGCCTTATTTGAACTAACCAATCAGTTCGCTTCTCGCTTCTGTTCGCG
CGCTTCTGCTCCCCGAGCTCAATAAAAGAGCCCACAACCCCTCACTCGGCGCGCCAGTCCTCCGATTGAC
TGAGTCGCCCGGGTACCCGTATTCCCAATAAAGCCTCTTGCTGTTTGCATCCGAATCGTGGACTCGCTGA
TCCTTGGGAGGGTCTCCTCAGATTGATTGACTGCCCACCTCGGGGGTCTTTCATTTGGAGGTTCCACCGA
GATTTGGAGACCCCTGCCCAGGGACCACCGACCCCCCCGCCGGGAGGTAAGCTGGCCAGCGGTCGTTTCG
TGTCTGTCTCTGTCTTTGTGCGTGTTTGTGCCGGCATCTAATGTTTGCGCCTGCGTCTGTACTAGTTAGC
TAACTAGCTCTGTATCTGGCGGACCCGTGGTGGAACTGACGAGTTCGGAACACCCGGCCGCAACCCTGGG
AGACGTCCCAGGGACTTCGGGGGCCGTTTTTGTGGCCCGACCTGAGTCCAAAAATCCCGATCGTTTTGGA
CTCTTTGGTGCACCCCCCTAATAGGAGGGATATGTGGTTCTGGTAGGAGACGAGAACCTAAAACAGTTCC
CGCCTCCGTCTGAATTTTTGCTTTCGGTTTGGGACCGAAGCCGCGCCGCGCGTCTTGTCTGCTGCAGCAT
CGTTCTGTGTTGTCTCTGTCTGACTGTGTTTCTGTATTTGTCTGAAAATTAGGGCCAGACTGTTACCACT
CCCTTAAGTTTGACCTTAGGTCACTGGAAAGATGTCGAGCGGATCGCTCACAACCAGTCGGTAGATGTCA
AGAAGAGACGTTGGGTTACCTTCTGCTCTGCAGAATGGCCAACCTTTAACGTCGGATGGCCGCGAGACGG
CACCTTTAACCGAGACCTCATCACCCAGGTTAAGATCAAGGTCTTTTCACCTGGCCCGCATGGACACCCA
GACCAGGTCCCCTACATCGTGACCTGGGAAGCCTTGGCTTTTGACCCCCCTCCCTGGGTCAAGCCCTTTG
TACACCCTAAGCCTCCGCCTCCTCTTCCTCCATCCGCCCCGTCTCTCCCCCTTGAACCTCCTCGTTCGAC
CCCGCCTCGATCCTCCCTTTATCCAGCCCTCACTCCTTCTCTAGGCGCCCCCATATGGCCATATGAGATC
TTATATGGGGCACCCCCGCCCCTTGTAAACTTCCCTGACCCTGACATGACAAGAGTTACTAACAGCCCCT
CTCTCCAAGCTCACTTACAGGCTCTCTACTTAGTCCAGCACGAAGTCTGGAGACCTCTGGCGGCAGCCTA
CCAAGAACAACTGGACCGACCGGCCGGTGGTACCTCACCCTTACCGAGTCGGCGACACAGTGTGGGTCCG
CCGACACCAGACTAAGAACCTAGAACCTCGCTGGAAAGGACCTTACACAGTCCTGCTGACCACCCCCACC
GCCCTCAAAGTAGACGGCATCGCAGCTTGGATACACGCCGCCCACGTGAAGGCTGCCGACCCCGGGGGTG
GACCATCCTCTAGACTGCCGGATCTAGCTAGTTAATTAACTCCGTGGATCCGGTCGTGCGGCCGCGCCAC
CATGGAACAGAGAAAAGGCCTGGCCGGCCTGTTCCTGGTTATCAGTCTGCTGCAGGGCACAGTGGCCCAG
ACCAACAAGGCTAAGAACCTGGTGCAGGTGGACGGCTCTAGAGGCGACGGATCTGTGCTGCTGACATGTG
GCCTGACCGACAAGACCATCAAGTGGCTGAAGGACGGCTCCATCATCAGCCCTCTGAACGCCACCAAGAA
CACCTGGAACCTGGGCAACAACGCCAAGGACCCCAGAGGCACCTATCAGTGCCAGGGCGCCAAAGAGACA
AGCAACCCTCTGCAGGTCTACTACAGAATGTGCGAGAACTGCATCGAGCTGAACATCGGCACCATCAGCG
GCTTCATCTTCGCCGAAGTGATCAGCATCTTCTTTCTGGCCCTGGGCGTGTACCTGATCGCTGGACAAGA
TGGCGTGCGGCAGAGCAGAGCCAGCGATAAGCAGACACTGCTGCAGAACGAGCAGCTGTACCAGCCTCTG
AAGGACAGAGAGTACGACCAGTACAGCCACCTCCAGGGCAACCAGCTGCGGAAGAAGGGATCTGGCCAAT
TGGAAGGCAGAGGCTCTCTTCTTACATGCGGCGACGTCGAGGAAAACCCAGGACCTATGGAACACTCTGG
CATCCTGGCTAGCCTGATCCTGATTGCCGTTCTGCCTCAAGGCAGCCCCTTCAAGATCCAAGTGACCGAG
TACGAGGACAAGGTGTTCGTGACCTGCAACACCAGCGTGATGCACCTGGATGGCACCGTGGAAGGATGGT
TCGCCAAGAACAAGACCCTGAACCTCGGCAAGGGCGTGCTGGACCCTAGAGGCATCTACCTGTGTAACGG
CACAGAGCAGCTGGCCAAGGTGGTGTCTAGTGTGCAGGTCCACTATCGGATGTGTCAGAACTGCGTGGAA
CTGGACAGCGGCACAATGGCCGGCGTGATCTTCATCGACCTGATCGCTACCCTGCTGCTGGCACTGGGAG
TGTATTGCTTCGCTGGCCACGAGACAGGCAGACCTAGCGGAGCTGCTGAAGTTCAGGCCCTGCTGAAGAA
TGAACAGCTCTATCAGCCCCTGCGCGACAGAGAGGATACCCAGTACTCTAGACTCGGCGGCAACTGGCCC
AGAAACAAGAAATCTGGAAGCGGCACGCGTGTCAGACAGACCCTGAACTTCGATCTGCTTAGACTGGCCG
GGGACGTCGAGTCTAATCCAGGACCAATGCGGTGGAACACCTTCTGGGGCATCCTGTGTCTGTCTCTGCT
GGCTGTGGGCACCTGTCAGGATGACGCTGAGAACATCGAGTATAAGGTGTCCATCTCCGGCACCAGCGTC
GAGCTGACTTGTCCTCTGGACTCCGACGAGAACCTGAAGTGGGAGAAGAACGGCCAAGAGCTGCCTCAGA
AGCACGACAAGCACCTGGTGCTGCAGGACTTCAGCGAGGTGGAAGATAGCGGCTACTACGTGTGCTACAC
CCCTGCCAGCAACAAGAACACATACCTGTACCTGAAGGCTCGCGTGTGCGAGTACTGTGTCGAGGTGGAC
CTGACAGCCGTGGCTATCATCATCATCGTGGACATCTGCATCACCCTGGGCCTGCTGATGGTCATCTACT
ACTGGTCCAAGAACCGGAAGGCCAAGGCCAAGCCTGTGACAAGAGGAACCGGCGCTGGAAGCAGACCAAG
AGGCCAGAACAAAGAAAGACCTCCTCCTGTGCCTAATCCTGACTACGAGCCCATCCGGAAGGGCCAGAGA
GATCTGTACTCTGGCCTGAACCAGAGGGCCGTGGGTTCTGGCGCATGCCAGTGTACCAACTATGCTCTCC
TGAGACTCGCAGGCGACGTTGAGAGTAATCCAGGGCCTATGAAGTGGAAAGTGTCTGTGCTGGCCTGCAT
CCTGCATGTTCGATTCCCTGGCGCTGAGGCCCAGTCTTTTGGACTGCTGGACCCCAAGCTGTGCTACCTG
CTGGACGGCATTCTGTTTATTTATGGCGTGATCATCACCGCTCTGTACCTGCGGGCCAAGTTCAGCAGAA
GCGCTGAGACAGCTGCCAATCTGCAGGACCCTAACCAGCTGTACAACGAGCTGAATCTGGGGCGCAGAGA
AGAGTACGATGTGCTGGAAAAGAAGAGAGCCAGAGATCCCGAGATGGGCGGCAAACAGCAGAGAAGGCGG
AATCCTCAAGAAGGCGTGTACAACGCCCTGCAGAAAGATAAGATGGCCGAGGCCTACAGCGAGATCGGCA
CAAAGGGCGAACGCAGAAGAGGCAAGGGACACGATGGACTGTACCAGGGCCTGTCCACAGCCACAAAGGA
CACATACGATGCCCTGCACATGCAGACACTGGCCCCTAGAGGCAGCGGCGTCGACGCCACAAACTTCAGC
CTGCTGAGACAGGCTGGCGACGTGGAAGAGAATCCTGGACCTATGAACCCCGCCATCTCTGTGGCCCTGC
TGCTGTCTGTGCTGCAGGTGTCCAGAGGCCAGAAAGTGACCAGCCTGACCGCCTGCCTCGTGAACCAGAA
CCTGAGACTGGACTGCAGACACGAGAACAACACCAAGGACAACAGCATCCAGCACGAGTTCTCCCTGACC
CGCGAGAAGAGAAAACACGTGCTGAGCGGCACCCTGGGCATCCCCGAGCACACCTACAGATCCAGAGTGA
CCCTGAGCAACCAGCCCTACATCAAGGTGCTGACCCTGGCCAACTTCACCACAAAGGACGAGGGCGACTA
CTTCTGCGAACTGCAGGTGTCAGGCGCCAACCCCATGAGCAGCAACAAGAGCATCAGCGTGTACAGAGAC
AAGCTCGTGAAGTGCGGCGGCATCAGCCTGCTGGTGCAGAACACCTCTTGGATGCTGTTGCTGCTGCTGA
GCCTGAGCCTGCTGCAGGCCCTGGACTTCATCTCTCTGTAGCCTGCAGGTTTCTGAAGCTTGAGTACATC
GATTGCATTGGGTCGATCGACCGGGCCGCCAGCACAGTGGTCGATCGAGGGGGGGCCCGCGATTAGTCCA
ATTTGTTAAAGACAGGATATCAGTGGTCCAGGCTCTAGTTTTGACTCAACAATATCACCAGCTGAAGCCT
ATAGAGTACGAGCCATAGATAGAATAAAAGATTTTATTTAGTCTCCAGAAAAAGGGGGGAATGAAAGACC
CCACCTGTAGGTTTGGCAAGCTAGCTTAAGTAACGCCATTTTGCAAGGCATGGAAAATACATAACTGAGA
ATAGAGAAGTTCAGATCAAGGTTAGGAACAGAGAGACAGCAGAATATGGGCCAAACAGGATATCTGTGGT
AAGCAGTTCCTGCCCCGGCTCAGGGCCAAGAACAGTTGGAACAGCAGAATATGGGCCAAACAGGATATCT
GTGGTAAGCAGTTCCTGCCCCGGCTCAGGGCCAAGAACAGATGGTCCCCAGATGCGGTCCCGCCCTCAGC
AGTTTCTAGAGAACCATCAGATGTTTCCAGGGTGCCCCAAGGACCTGAAATGACCCTGTGCCTTATTTGA
ACTAACCAATCAGTTCGCTTCTCGCTTCTGTTCGCGCGCTTCTGCTCCCCGAGCTCAATAAAAGAGCCCA
CAACCCCTCACTCGGCGCGCCAGTCCTCCGATAGACTGCGTCGCCCGGGTACCCGTGTATCCAATAAACC
CTCTTGCAGTTGCATCCGACTTGTGGTCTCGCTGTTCCTTGGGAGGGTCTCCTCTGAGTGATTGACTACC
CGTCAGCGGGGGTCTTTCACATGCAGCATGTATCAAAATTAATTTGGTTTTTTTTCTTAAGTATTTACAT
TAAATGGCCATAGTTGCATTAATGAATCGGCCAACGCGCGGGGAGAGGCGGTTTGCGTATTGGGCGCTCT
TCCGCTTCCTCGCTCACTGACTCGCTGCGCTCGGTCGTTCGGCTGCGGCGAGCGGTATCAGCTCACTCAA
AGGCGGTAATACGGTTATCCACAGAATCAGGGGATAACGCAGGAAAGAACATGTGAGCAAAAGGCCAGCA
AAAGGCCAGGAACCGTAAAAAGGCCGCGTTGCTGGCGTTTTTCCATAGGCTCCGCACCCCTGACGAGCAT
CACAAAAATCGACGCTCAAGTCAGAGGTGGCGAAACCCGACAGGACTATAAAGATACCAGGCGTTTCCCC
CTGGAAGCTCCCTCGTGCGCTCTCCTGTTCCGACCCTGCCGCTTACCGGATACCTGTCCGCCTTTCTCCC
TTCGGGAAGCGTGGCGCTTTCTCATAGCTCACGCTGTAGGTATCTCAGTTCGGTGTAGGTCGTTCGCTCC
AAGCTGGGCTGTGTGCACGAACCCCCCGTTCAGCCCGACCGCTGCGCCTTATCCGGTAACTATCGTCTTG
AGTCCAACCCGGTAAGACACGACTTATCGCCACTGGCAGCAGCCACTGGTAACAGGATTAGCAGAGCGAG
GTATGTAGGCGGTGCTACAGAGTTCTTGAAGTGGTGGCCTAACTACGGCTACACTAGAAGAACAGTATTT
GGTATCTGCGCTCTGCTGAAGCCAGTTACCTTCGGAAAAAGAGTTGGTAGCTCTTGATCCGGCAAACAAA
CCACCGCTGGTAGCGGTGGTTTTTTTGTTTGCAAGCAGCAGATTACGCGCAGAAAAAAAGGATCTCAAGA
AGATCCTTTGATCTTTTCTACGGGGTCTGACGCTCAGTGGAACGAAAACTCACGTTAAGGGATTTTGGTC
ATGAGATTATCAAAAAGGATCTTCACCTAGATCCTTTTGCGGCCGGCCGCAAATCAATCTAAAGTATATA
TGAGTAAACTTGGTCTGACAGTTACCAATGCTTAATCAGTGAGGCACCTATCTCAGCGATCTGTCTATTT
CGTTCATCCATAGTTGCCTGACTCCCCGTCGTGTAGATAACTACGATACGGGAGGGCTTACCATCTGGCC
CCAGTGCTGCAATGATACCGCGAGACCCACGCTCACCGGCTCCAGATTTATCAGCAATAAACCAGCCAGC
CGGAAGGGCCGAGCGCAGAAGTGGTCCTGCAACTTTATCCGCCTCCATCCAGTCTATTAATTGTTGCCGG
GAAGCTAGAGTAAGTAGTTCGCCAGTTAATAGTTTGCGCAACGTTGTTGCCATTGCTACAGGCATCGTGG
TGTCACGCTCGTCGTTTGGTATGGCTTCATTCAGCTCCGGTTCCCAACGATCAAGGCGAGTTACATGATC
CCCCATGTTGTGCAAAAAAGCGGTTAGCTCCTTCGGTCCTCCGATCGTTGTCAGAAGTAAGTTGGCCGCA
GTGTTATCACTCATGGTTATGGCAGCACTGCATAATTCTCTTACTGTCATGCCATCCGTAAGATGCTTTT
CTGTGACTGGTGAGTACTCAACCAAGTCATTCTGAGAATAGTGTATGCGGCGACCGAGTTGCTCTTGCCC
GGCGTCAATACGGGATAATACCGCGCCACATAGCAGAACTTTAAAAGTGCTCATCATTGGAAAACGTTCT
TCGGGGCGAAAACTCTCAAGGATCTTACCGCTGTTGAGATCCAGTTCGATGTAACCCACTCGTGCACCCA
ACTGATCTTCAGCATCTTTTACTTTCACCAGCGTTTCTGGGTGAGCAAAAACAGGAAGGCAAAATGCCGC
AAAAAAGGGAATAAGGGCGACACGGAAATGTTGAATACTCATACTCTTCCTTTTTCAATATTATTGAAGC
ATTTATCAGGGTTATTGTCTCATGAGCGGATACATATTTGAATGTATTTAGAAAAATAAACAAATAGGGG
TTCCGCGCACATTTC
